Addgene plasmid #235321: pLentiX1-[TRE3G-TS.FF6x1-mRuby2(miRE.FF4)-bGH]-EFS-rtTA-T2A-mGL-P2A-PuroR-WPRE
Purpose: Lentiviral expression of ComMAND open-loop circuit regulating mRuby2, design 2
Depositing lab: Kate Galloway. Depositing organization: Massachusetts Institute of Technology. Publication: Model-guided design of microRNA-based gene circuits supports precise dosage of transgenic cargoes into diverse primary cells. Love KS, Johnstone CP, Peterman EL, Gaglione S, Birnbaum ME, Galloway KE. Cell Syst. 2025 Apr 22:101269. doi: 10.1016/j.cels.2025.101269. PubMed 40300600.
Backbone
  Vector backbone: pLentiX1
  Backbone manufacturer: Addgene #17297
  Backbone size w/o insert (bp): 5517
  Vector type: Mammalian Expression, Lentiviral, Synthetic Biology
  Selectable markers: Puromycin
Growth in bacteria
  Bacterial resistance: Ampicillin, 100 μg/mL
  Growth temperature: 30°C
  Growth strain: NEB Stable
  Copy number: High Copy
Gene/Insert
  Gene/Insert name: mRuby2
  Species: Entacmaea quadricolor
  Insert size (bp): 711
  Promoter: TRE3G (3rd-generation Tet system)
  Cloning method: Golden Gate
  Sequencing primers: 5′ gtaagtcattggtcttaaagg; 3′ gtagacataatagcaacagac
Resource information
  A portion of this plasmid was derived from a plasmid made by: Addgene #90236
Terms and licenses: Academic/Nonprofit Terms; Industry Terms: Not Available to Industry
Depositor comments: Also expresses rtTA, mGreenLantern, and puromycin resistance genes; Alt name: pKG3802 ; Please visit https://doi.org/10.1101/2024.06.25.600629 for bioRxiv preprint.
How to cite: pLentiX1-[TRE3G-TS.FF6x1-mRuby2(miRE.FF4)-bGH]-EFS-rtTA-T2A-mGL-P2A-PuroR-WPRE was a gift from Kate Galloway (Addgene plasmid # 235321 ; http://n2t.net/addgene:235321 ; RRID:Addgene_235321)
