[The description below was written by a language model from this plasmid's Addgene catalogue record and pLannotate feature annotations shown in this document.]
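Description:
pLentiX1-[TRE3G-TS.FF6x1-mRuby2(miRE.FF4)-bGH]-EFS-rtTA-T2A-mGL-P2A-PuroR-WPRE is a lentiviral transfer plasmid on the pLentiX1 backbone, built by Golden Gate assembly to deliver a doxycycline-inducible synthetic microRNA circuit into mammalian cells. It is maintained in E. coli through a high-copy ColE1/pUC-type origin with ampicillin resistance, and it also carries an f1 origin and an SV40 origin. The viral portion has an RSV promoter fused to a truncated HIV-1 5' LTR, which drives genomic RNA production. This is followed by the Ψ packaging signal with a gag fragment, the RRE, cPPT/CTS, a WPRE, and a truncated 3' LTR followed by an SV40 polyadenylation signal.

Two transcription units sit between the LTRs. On the reverse strand relative to the viral genome, a TRE3G promoter drives mRuby2 and terminates at a bGH poly(A) signal, an orientation that keeps this internal polyadenylation signal from truncating the viral genomic transcript. The mRuby2 annotation is split into two fragments flanking miR-30a-derived sequence, consistent with the miRE.FF4 microRNA scaffold named in the construct being embedded within the reporter gene. The name also indicates a single FF6 target site (TS.FF6x1), which is not annotated in the feature table. Because the expressed microRNA (FF4) and the target site (FF6) are mismatched, the transcript is not self-repressed, in line with the recorded "open-loop" design 2 of the ComMAND circuit, presumably an unregulated comparator. In the forward orientation, an EF-1α core (EFS) promoter expresses rtTA (annotated through its tetR portion), mGreenLantern and puromycin N-acetyltransferase as one polyprotein separated by T2A and P2A peptides. This unit supplies the Tet-On activator, a green transduction marker and puromycin selection. Short ccdB and mHoneydew hits appear to be cloning remnants.
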