Features (pLannotate 1.2.2; 35 found; start..end, strand, type, name):
     18..155     +  CDS            nef (fragment): NEF_HV1LA - Experimental evidence at protein level: Swiss-Prot protein existence level 1. Extracellular Nef protein targets CD4(+) T-lymphocytes for apoptosis by interacting with CXCR4 surface receptors. From Human immunodeficiency virus type 1 group M subtype B (isolate Lai) (HIV-1).
    141..321     +  LTR            5' LTR (truncated): truncated 5' long terminal repeat (LTR) from HIV-1
    393..514     +  polyA_signal   SV40 poly(A) signal: SV40 polyadenylation signal
    554..689     +  rep_origin     SV40 ori: SV40 origin of replication
    710..728     -  promoter       T7 promoter: promoter for bacteriophage T7 RNA polymerase
    736..891     +  CDS            lacZα (fragment): LacZα fragment of β-galactosidase; lacZ fragment
    896..1324    +  rep_origin     f1 ori (sequence partly withheld): f1 bacteriophage origin of replication; arrow indicates direction of (+) strand synthesis
   1377..1481    +  promoter       AmpR promoter: bla
   1482..2342    +  CDS            AmpR: β-lactamase; bla; confers resistance to ampicillin, carbenicillin, and related antibiotics
   2513..3101    +  rep_origin     ori: high-copy-number ColE1/pMB1/pBR322/pUC origin of replication
   3284..3376    +  CDS            lacI (fragment): lac repressor; lacI; The lac repressor binds to the lac operator to inhibit transcription in E. coli. This inhibition can be relieved by adding lactose or isopropyl-β-D-thiogalactopyranoside (IPTG).
   3389..3410    +  protein_bind   CAP binding site: CAP binding activates transcription in the presence of cAMP. E. coli catabolite activator protein
   3425..3455    +  promoter       lac promoter: promoter for the E. coli lac operon
   3459..3481    +  protein_bind   lac operator (fragment): The lac repressor binds to the lac operator to inhibit transcription in E. coli. This inhibition can be relieved by adding lactose or isopropyl-β-D-thiogalactopyranoside (IPTG). lac repressor encoded by lacI
   3524..3542    +  promoter       T3 promoter: promoter for bacteriophage T3 RNA polymerase
   3570..3796    +  promoter       RSV promoter: Rous sarcoma virus enhancer/promoter
   3797..3977    +  LTR            5' LTR (truncated): truncated 5' long terminal repeat (LTR) from HIV-1
   4024..4149    +  misc_feature   HIV-1 Ψ: packaging signal of human immunodeficiency virus type 1
   4133..4496    +  CDS            HIV-1 gag (fragment): gag protein from human immunodeficiency virus 1; gag
   4642..4875    +  misc_feature   RRE: The Rev response element (RRE) of HIV-1 allows for Rev-dependent mRNA export from the nucleus to the cytoplasm.
   5252..5352    +  CDS            Rev (fragment): human immunodeficiency virus 1 (HIV-1) Rev protein; rev; enhances nuclear export of unspliced and incompletely spliced viral mRNAs
   5371..5487    +  misc_feature   cPPT/CTS: central polypurine tract and central termination sequence of HIV-1
   5514..5738    -  polyA_signal   bGH poly(A) signal: bovine growth hormone polyadenylation signal
   5753..6417    -  CDS            mRuby2 (fragment): monomeric red fluorescent protein derived from mRuby, with improved photophysical properties (Lam et al., 2012)
   6459..6571    -  ncRNA          3' miR-30a: sequence downstream of the 71-nt precursor of the human miR-30a microRNA (Zeng et al., 2002) miRNA
   6830..6880    -  CDS            mRuby2 (fragment): mRuby2 is a basic (constitutively fluorescent) red fluorescent protein published in 2012, derived from Entacmaea quadricolor. It has moderate acid sensitivity.
   6950..6984    -  promoter       TRE3GV promoter (fragment): 3rd-generation Tet-responsive promoter that can be activated by binding of Tet-On® 3G, optimized for retroviral and lentiviral vectors
   6984..7362    -  promoter       TRE3G promoter: 3rd-generation Tet-responsive promoter that can be activated by binding of Tet-On® 3G
   7440..7605    -  CDS            ccdB (fragment): CcdB, a bacterial toxin that poisons DNA gyrase; ccdB; Plasmids containing the ccdB gene cannot be propagated in standard E. coli strains.
   7611..7635    +  CDS            mHoneydew (fragment): monomeric derivative of DsRed fluorescent protein (Shaner et al., 2004) mammalian codon-optimized
   7672..7883    +  promoter       EF-1α core promoter: core promoter for human elongation factor EF-1α
   7896..8513    +  CDS            tetR: TETR2_ECOLX - Experimental evidence at protein level: Swiss-Prot protein existence level 1. TetR is the repressor of the tetracycline resistance element; its N-terminal region forms a helix-turn-helix structure and binds DNA. Binding of tetracycline to TetR reduces the repressor affinity for the tetracycline resistance gene (tetA) promoter operator sites. From Escherichia coli.
   8703..9419    +  CDS            mGreenLantern: monomeric GFP derivative that displays exceptionally high brightness in cells (Campbell et al., 2020)
   9486..10083   +  CDS            PuroR (fragment): puromycin N-acetyltransferase; pac from Streptomyces; confers resistance to puromycin
  10099..10687   +  misc_feature   WPRE: woodchuck hepatitis virus posttranscriptional regulatory element
>Addgene plasmid #235321 | pLentiX1-[TRE3G-TS.FF6x1-mRuby2(miRE.FF4)-bGH]-EFS-rtTA-T2A-mGL-P2A-PuroR-WPRE | addgene full sequence | sequence record 472793 | Addgene NGS Result
CGCTGATATAGGGCCCGGTACCTTTAAGACCAATGACTTACAAGGCAGCTGTAGATCTTAGCCACTTTTT
AAAAGAAAAGGGGGGACTGGAAGGGCTAGCTCACTCCCAACGAAGACAAGATCTGCTTTTTGCTTGTACT
GGGTCTCTCTGGTTAGACCAGATCTGAGCCTGGGAGCTCTCTGGCTAACTAGGGAACCCACTGCTTAAGC
CTCAATAAAGCTTGCCTTGAGTGCTTCAAGTAGTGTGTGCCCGTCTGTTGTGTGACTCTGGTAACTAGAG
ATCCCTCAGACCCTTTTAGTCAGTGTGGAAAATCTCTAGCAGTAGTAGTTCATGTCATCTTATTATTCAG
TATTTATAACTTGCAAAGAAATGAATATCAGAGAGTGAGAGGAACTTGTTTATTGCAGCTTATAATGGTT
ACAAATAAAGCAATAGCATCACAAATTTCACAAATAAAGCATTTTTTTCACTGCATTCTAGTTGTGGTTT
GTCCAAACTCATCAATGTATCTTATCATGTCTGGCTCTAGCTATCCCGCCCCTAACTCCGCCCATCCCGC
CCCTAACTCCGCCCAGTTCCGCCCATTCTCCGCCCCATGGCTGACTAATTTTTTTTATTTATGCAGAGGC
CGAGGCCGCCTCGGCCTCTGAGCTATTCCAGAAGTAGTGAGGAGGCTTTTTTGGAGGCCTAGGGACGTAC
CCAATTCGCCCTATAGTGAGTCGTATTACGCGCGCTCACTGGCCGTCGTTTTACAACGTCGTGACTGGGA
AAACCCTGGCGTTACCCAACTTAATCGCCTTGCAGCACATCCCCCTTTCGCCAGCTGGCGTAATAGCGAA
GAGGCCCGCACCGATCGCCCTTCCCAACAGTTGCGCAGCCTGAATGGCGAATGGG
[124 nt withheld, positions 896-1019]
C
[91 nt withheld, positions 1021-1111]
A
[49 nt withheld, positions 1113-1161]
CCTTTGACGTTGGAGTCCACGTTCTTT
[37 nt withheld, positions 1189-1225]
ACCCTATCTCGGTCTATTCTTTTGATTTATAAGGGATTTTGCCGATTTCGGCCTATTGGTTAAAAAATGA
GCTGATTTAACAAAAATTTAACGCGAATTTTAACAAAATATTAACGCTTACAATTTAGGTGGCACTTTTC
GGGGAAATGTGCGCGGAACCCCTATTTGTTTATTTTTCTAAATACATTCAAATATGTATCCGCTCATGAG
ACAATAACCCTGATAAATGCTTCAATAATATTGAAAAAGGAAGAGTATGAGTATTCAACATTTCCGTGTC
GCCCTTATTCCCTTTTTTGCGGCATTTTGCCTTCCTGTTTTTGCTCACCCAGAAACGCTGGTGAAAGTAA
AAGATGCTGAAGATCAGTTGGGTGCACGAGTGGGTTACATCGAACTGGATCTCAACAGCGGTAAGATCCT
TGAGAGTTTTCGCCCCGAAGAACGTTTTCCAATGATGAGCACTTTTAAAGTTCTGCTATGTGGCGCGGTA
TTATCCCGTATTGACGCCGGGCAAGAGCAACTCGGTCGCCGCATACACTATTCTCAGAATGACTTGGTTG
AGTACTCACCAGTCACAGAAAAGCATCTTACGGATGGCATGACAGTAAGAGAATTATGCAGTGCTGCCAT
AACCATGAGTGATAACACTGCGGCCAACTTACTTCTGACAACGATCGGAGGACCGAAGGAGCTAACCGCT
TTTTTGCACAACATGGGGGATCATGTAACTCGCCTTGATCGTTGGGAACCGGAGCTGAATGAAGCCATAC
CAAACGACGAGCGTGACACCACGATGCCTGTAGCAATGGCAACAACGTTGCGCAAACTATTAACTGGCGA
ACTACTTACTCTAGCTTCCCGGCAACAATTAATAGACTGGATGGAGGCGGATAAAGTTGCAGGACCACTT
CTGCGCTCGGCCCTTCCGGCTGGCTGGTTTATTGCTGATAAATCTGGAGCCGGTGAGCGTGGGTCTCGCG
GTATCATTGCAGCACTGGGGCCAGATGGTAAGCCCTCCCGTATCGTAGTTATCTACACGACGGGGAGTCA
GGCAACTATGGATGAACGAAATAGACAGATCGCTGAGATAGGTGCCTCACTGATTAAGCATTGGTAACTG
TCAGACCAAGTTTACTCATATATACTTTAGATTGATTTAAAACTTCATTTTTAATTTAAAAGGATCTAGG
TGAAGATCCTTTTTGATAATCTCATGACCAAAATCCCTTAACGTGAGTTTTCGTTCCACTGAGCGTCAGA
CCCCGTAGAAAAGATCAAAGGATCTTCTTGAGATCCTTTTTTTCTGCGCGTAATCTGCTGCTTGCAAACA
AAAAAACCACCGCTACCAGCGGTGGTTTGTTTGCCGGATCAAGAGCTACCAACTCTTTTTCCGAAGGTAA
CTGGCTTCAGCAGAGCGCAGATACCAAATACTGTTCTTCTAGTGTAGCCGTAGTTAGGCCACCACTTCAA
GAACTCTGTAGCACCGCCTACATACCTCGCTCTGCTAATCCTGTTACCAGTGGCTGCTGCCAGTGGCGAT
AAGTCGTGTCTTACCGGGTTGGACTCAAGACGATAGTTACCGGATAAGGCGCAGCGGTCGGGCTGAACGG
GGGGTTCGTGCACACAGCCCAGCTTGGAGCGAACGACCTACACCGAACTGAGATACCTACAGCGTGAGCT
ATGAGAAAGCGCCACGCTTCCCGAAGGGAGAAAGGCGGACAGGTATCCGGTAAGCGGCAGGGTCGGAACA
GGAGAGCGCACGAGGGAGCTTCCAGGGGGAAACGCCTGGTATCTTTATAGTCCTGTCGGGTTTCGCCACC
TCTGACTTGAGCGTCGATTTTTGTGATGCTCGTCAGGGGGGCGGAGCCTATGGAAAAACGCCAGCAACGC
GGCCTTTTTACGGTTCCTGGCCTTTTGCTGGCCTTTTGCTCACATGTTCTTTCCTGCGTTATCCCCTGAT
TCTGTGGATAACCGTATTACCGCCTTTGAGTGAGCTGATACCGCTCGCCGCAGCCGAACGACCGAGCGCA
GCGAGTCAGTGAGCGAGGAAGCGGAAGAGCGCCCAATACGCAAACCGCCTCTCCCCGCGCGTTGGCCGAT
TCATTAATGCAGCTGGCACGACAGGTTTCCCGACTGGAAAGCGGGCAGTGAGCGCAACGCAATTAATGTG
AGTTAGCTCACTCATTAGGCACCCCAGGCTTTACACTTTATGCTTCCGGCTCGTATGTTGTGTGGAATTG
TGAGCGGATAACAATTTCACACAGGAAACAGCTATGACCATGATTACGCCAAGCGCGCAATTAACCCTCA
CTAAAGGGAACAAAAGCTGGAGCTGCAAGCTTAATGTAGTCTTATGCAATACTCTTGTAGTCTTGCAACA
TGGTAACGATGAGTTAGCAACATGCCTTACAAGGAGAGAAAAAGCACCGTGCATGCCGATTGGTGGAAGT
AAGGTGGTACGATCGTGCCTTATTAGGAAGGCAACAGACGGGTCTGACATGGATTGGACGAACCACTGAA
TTGCCGCATTGCAGAGATATTGTATTTAAGTGCCTAGCTCGATACATAAACGGGTCTCTCTGGTTAGACC
AGATCTGAGCCTGGGAGCTCTCTGGCTAACTAGGGAACCCACTGCTTAAGCCTCAATAAAGCTTGCCTTG
AGTGCTTCAAGTAGTGTGTGCCCGTCTGTTGTGTGACTCTGGTAACTAGAGATCCCTCAGACCCTTTTAG
TCAGTGTGGAAAATCTCTAGCAGTGGCGCCCGAACAGGGACTTGAAAGCGAAAGGGAAACCAGAGGAGCT
CTCTCGACGCAGGACTCGGCTTGCTGAAGCGCGCACGGCAAGAGGCGAGGGGCGGCGACTGGTGAGTACG
CCAAAAATTTTGACTAGCGGAGGCTAGAAGGAGAGAGATGGGTGCGAGAGCGTCAGTATTAAGCGGGGGA
GAATTAGATCGCGATGGGAAAAAATTCGGTTAAGGCCAGGGGGAAAGAAAAAATATAAATTAAAACATAT
AGTATGGGCAAGCAGGGAGCTAGAACGATTCGCAGTTAATCCTGGCCTGTTAGAAACATCAGAAGGCTGT
AGACAAATACTGGGACAGCTACAACCATCCCTTCAGACAGGATCAGAAGAACTTAGATCATTATATAATA
CAGTAGCAACCCTCTATTGTGTGCATCAAAGGATAGAGATAAAAGACACCAAGGAAGCTTTAGACAAGAT
AGAGGAAGAGCAAAACAAAAGTAAGACCACCGCACAGCAAGCGGCCGCTGATCTTCAGACCTGGAGGAGG
AGATATGAGGGACAATTGGAGAAGTGAATTATATAAATATAAAGTAGTAAAAATTGAACCATTAGGAGTA
GCACCCACCAAGGCAAAGAGAAGAGTGGTGCAGAGAGAAAAAAGAGCAGTGGGAATAGGAGCTTTGTTCC
TTGGGTTCTTGGGAGCAGCAGGAAGCACTATGGGCGCAGCGTCAATGACGCTGACGGTACAGGCCAGACA
ATTATTGTCTGGTATAGTGCAGCAGCAGAACAATTTGCTGAGGGCTATTGAGGCGCAACAGCATCTGTTG
CAACTCACAGTCTGGGGCATCAAGCAGCTCCAGGCAAGAATCCTGGCTGTGGAAAGATACCTAAAGGATC
AACAGCTCCTGGGGATTTGGGGTTGCTCTGGAAAACTCATTTGCACCACTGCTGTGCCTTGGAATGCTAG
TTGGAGTAATAAATCTCTGGAACAGATTTGGAATCACACGACCTGGATGGAGTGGGACAGAGAAATTAAC
AATTACACAAGCTTAATACACTCCTTAATTGAAGAATCGCAAAACCAGCAAGAAAAGAATGAACAAGAAT
TATTGGAATTAGATAAATGGGCAAGTTTGTGGAATTGGTTTAACATAACAAATTGGCTGTGGTATATAAA
ATTATTCATAATGATAGTAGGAGGCTTGGTAGGTTTAAGAATAGTTTTTGCTGTACTTTCTATAGTGAAT
AGAGTTAGGCAGGGATATTCACCATTATCGTTTCAGACCCACCTCCCAACCCCGAGGGGACCCGACAGGC
CCGAAGGAATAGAAGAAGAAGGTGGAGAGAGAGACAGAGACAGATCCATTCGATTAGTGAACGGATCTCG
ACGGTATCGGTTAACTTTTAAAAGAAAAGGGGGGATTGGGGGGTACAGTGCAGGGGAAAGAATAGTAGAC
ATAATAGCAACAGACATACAAACTAAAGAATTACAAAAACAAATTACAAAATTCAAAATTTTATCGTCCA
GTGTGGTGGCTACTAGCGCCATAGAGCCCACCGCATCCCCAGCATGCCTGCTATTGTCTTCCCAATCCTC
CCCCTTGCTGTCCTGCCCCACCCCACCCCCCAGAATAGAATGACACCTACTCAGACAATGCGATGCAATT
TCCTCATTTTATTAGGAAAGGACAGTGGGAGTGGCACCTTCCAGGGTCAAGGAAGGCACGGGGGAGGGGC
AAACAACAGATGGCTGGCAACTAGAAGGCACAGGTGCAACGTTGTTACTTGTACAGCTCGTCCATCCCAC
CACCAAGCCCGGCGAACTTGGCAACTGCGTGTTCGCGTTGTACTACGAACATTTCATTGTCACTTTCCTC
TAACCTTTCCAGGCGGTGATCAACGGCATGGATACCGGGCATCTTGATGTTCCCGACGGTCTTTTTTGAC
CTGTAAGTTGTTACGAAAGAGCAAGACAGATGGCCACCACCATCAACTTTCAGTGCCATATGAGTGTATC
CCCTCAGACCACCATCTGCTGGATACATCATCTCTGTATTAGGCTCCCAACCCTTGGTCTTCTTCTGCAT
CACGGGACCATTGGAGGGAAAGTTTACCCCTCTGACTTGGACGTGGTAAACGAGACAGCCATCCTCAAGG
CTGGTGTCCTGCATGACGGTGACGACTCCACCATCTTCGTATCTCGTAACTCTTTCCCAAGTAAAACCCT
CAGGAAAGGACTGTTTAAAGAAATCAGGAATGCCTTTCGGGTACTTGATAAAAGTACGGCTGCCATACAT
GAACGACGTGGCAAGAATGTCAAAGGCAAATGGCAGGGGTCCTCCCTCGATGACTTTGATCCTCATGGTT
TGAGTTCCCATGTACGGATTGCCTTCTCCTTCACCTGTGCATTTGAATTGGTGGCCGTTGACCGAACCTT
CCATGACCACCTGTGAAAAAAAAAAAGAAGACTCGAAGTTAGTACAATTGAAAAAAGTGATTTAATTTAT
ACCATTTTAATTCAGCTTTGTAAAAATGTATCAAAGAGATAGCAAGGTATTCAGTTTTAGTAAACAAGAT
AATTGCTCCTAAAGTAGCCCCTTGAATTCTAGCCCCTTGAAGTCCGAGGCAGTAGGCACCGCTTGAAGTC
TTTAATTAAATACATCTGTGGCTTCACTATTTAATTAAAGACTTCAAGCGGCGCTCACTGTCAACAGCAA
TATACCTTCTCGAGCCTTCTGTTGGGTTAAGAAGTCCCTGAAGAAGTAATCCCAGCAAGTGTTTCCAAGA
TGTGCAGGCAACGATTCTGTAAAGTACTGAAGCCTCATTCAACATAGTATATGTGCTGCCGAAGCGAGCA
CACTTACCTTCATACGCATATTTTCCTTGATCAGCTCTTCGCCCTTAGACACCATGGTGGCTTGTCCTAG
GTTTATGAGGAATCTCTTTGGTTCCACAAGCTTACATTACAGCGTGGATGGCGTCTCCAGGCGATCTGAC
GGTTCACTAAACGAGCTCTTTACGAGGGTAGGAAGTGGTACGGAAAGTTGGTATAAGACAAAAGTGTTGT
GGAATTGCTCCAGGCGATCTGACGGTTCACTAAACGAGCTCTGCTTTTATAGGCGCCCACCGTACACGCC
TAAAGCTTATACGTTCTCTATCACTGATAGGGAGTAAACTGGATATACGTTCTCTATCACTGATAGGGAG
TAAACTGTAGATACGTTCTCTATCACTGATAGGGAGTAAACTGGTCATACGTTCTCTATCACTGATAGGG
AGTAAACTCCTTATACGTTCTCTATCACTGATAGGGAGTAAAGTCTGCATACGTTCTCTATCACTGATAG
GGAGTAAACTCTTCATACGTTCTCTATCACTGATAGGGAGTAAACTCGAGGAATAGTACGAACATGGTAG
CTAGTGGATCCTTCGTCGACCTGCAGACTGGCTGTGTATAAGGGAGCCTGACATTTATATTCCCCAGAAC
ATCAGGTTAATGGCGTTTTTGATGTCATTTTCGCGGTGGCTGAGATCAGCCACTTCTTCCCCGATAACGG
AGACCGGCACACTGGCGCATATCGGTGGTCATCATGCGCCAGCTTTCATCCCCGATATGCACCACCGGGT
AAAGTTCACGCATATGAAGCTGGACATCACCTCCCACAACCTCGAGGTGGAACAGTACGCTGATATCTCT
TATACTGGGCAGAGCGCACATCGCCCACAGTCCCCGAGAAGTTGGGGGGAGGGGTCGGCAATTGAACCGG
TGCCTAGAGAAGGTGGCGCGGGGTAAACTGGGAAAGTGATGTCGTGTACTGGCTCCGCCTTTTTCCCGAG
GGTGGGGGAGAACCGTATATAAGTGCAGTAGTCGCCGTGAACGTTCTTTTTCGCAACGGGTTTGCCGCCA
GAACACAGTAATGTGCCACCATGAGCCGGCTGGACAAGAGCAAAGTGATCAACAGCGCCCTGGAACTGCT
GAACGGCGTGGGCATCGAGGGCCTGACCACCCGGAAGCTGGCCCAGAAACTGGGCGTGGAACAGCCCACC
CTGTACTGGCACGTGAAGAACAAGCGGGCCCTGCTGGACGCCCTGCCCATCGAGATGCTGGACCGGCACC
ACACCCACAGCTGCCCTCTGGAAGGCGAGAGCTGGCAGGACTTCCTGCGGAACAACGCCAAGAGCTACAG
ATGCGCCCTGCTGAGCCACCGGGACGGCGCCAAAGTGCACCTGGGCACCAGACCCACCGAGAAGCAGTAC
GAGACACTGGAAAACCAGCTGGCCTTCCTGTGCCAGCAGGGCTTCAGCCTGGAAAACGCCCTGTACGCCC
TGAGCGCCGTGGGCCACTTCACCCTGGGCTGCGTGCTGGAAGAACAGGAACACCAGGTCGCCAAAGAGGA
AAGAGAGACACCCACCACCGACAGCATGCCCCCCCTGCTGAAGCAGGCCATCGAGCTGTTCGACAGACAG
GGCGCCGAGCCCGCCTTCCTGTTCGGCCTGGAACTGATCATCTGCGGCCTCGAGAAGCAGCTGAAGTGCG
AGAGCGGCGGACCCACCGACGCCCTGGACGACTTCGACCTGGACATGCTGCCCGCCGATGCCCTGGATGA
TTTTGATCTGGATATGCTCCCTGCTGACGCTCTCGATGACTTCGATCTCGATATGCTGCCAGGCGGAAGC
GGAGAAGGTAGAGGTTCTCTCCTCACTTGTGGTGATGTTGAAGAAAACCCTGGTCCAATGGTGAGCAAGG
GCGAGGAGCTGTTCACCGGGGTGGTGCCCATCCTGGTCGAGCTGGACGGCGACGTAAACGGCCACAAGTT
CAGCGTCCGCGGCGAGGGCGAGGGCGATGCCACCAACGGCAAGCTGACCCTGAAGTTCATCTGCACCACC
GGCAAGCTGCCCGTGCCCTGGCCCACCCTCGTGACCACCTTAGGCTACGGCGTGGCCTGCTTCGCCCGCT
ACCCCGACCACATGAAGCAGCACGACTTCTTCAAGTCCGCCATGCCCGAAGGCTACGTCCAGGAGCGCAC
CATCTCTTTCAAGGACGACGGTACCTACAAGACCCGCGCCGAGGTGAAGTTCGAGGGCGACACCCTGGTG
AACCGCATCGTGCTGAAGGGCATCGACTTCAAGGAGGACGGCAACATCCTGGGGCACAAGCTGGAGTACA
ACTTCAACAGCCACAAGGTCTATATCACGGCCGACAAGCAGAAGAACGGCATCAAGGCTAACTTCAAGAC
CCGCCACAACGTTGAGGACGGCGGCGTGCAGCTCGCCGACCACTACCAGCAGAACACCCCCATCGGCGAC
GGCCCCGTGCTGCTGCCCGACAACCACTACCTGAGCCATCAGTCCAAACTGAGCAAAGACCCCAACGAGA
AGCGCGATCACATGGTCCTGAAGGAGAGGGTGACCGCCGCCGGGATTACACATGACATGGACGAGCTGTA
CAAGGGAAGCGGAGCTACTAACTTCAGCCTGCTGAAGCAGGCTGGAGACGTGGAGGAGAACCCTGGACCT
ATGACCGAGTACAAGCCCACGGTGCGCCTCGCCACCCGCGACGACGTCCCCAGGGCCGTACGCACCCTCG
CCGCCGCGTTCGCCGACTACCCCGCCACGCGCCACACCGTCGATCCGGACCGCCACATCGAGCGGGTCAC
CGAGCTGCAAGAACTCTTCCTCACGCGCGTCGGGCTCGACATCGGCAAGGTGTGGGTCGCGGACGACGGC
GCCGCGGTGGCGGTCTGGACCACGCCGGAGAGCGTCGAAGCGGGGGCGGTGTTCGCCGAGATCGGCCCGC
GCATGGCCGAGTTGAGCGGTTCCCGGCTGGCCGCGCAGCAACAGATGGAAGGCCTCCTGGCGCCGCACCG
GCCCAAGGAGCCCGCGTGGTTCCTGGCCACCGTCGGCGTCTCGCCCGACCACCAGGGCAAGGGTCTGGGC
AGCGCCGTCGTGCTCCCCGGAGTGGAGGCGGCCGAGCGCGCCGGGGTGCCCGCCTTCCTGGAGACATCCG
CGCCCCGCAACCTCCCCTTCTACGAGCGGCTCGGCTTCACCGTCACCGCCGACGTCGAGGTGCCCGAAGG
ACCGCGCACCTGGTGCATGACCCGCAAGCCCGGTGCCTTGTAACAACGCCGATAATCAACCTCTGGATTA
CAAAATTTGTGAAAGATTGACTGGTATTCTTAACTATGTTGCTCCTTTTACGCTATGTGGATACGCTGCT
TTAATGCCTTTGTATCATGCTATTGCTTCCCGTATGGCTTTCATTTTCTCCTCCTTGTATAAATCCTGGT
TGCTGTCTCTTTATGAGGAGTTGTGGCCCGTTGTCAGGCAACGTGGCGTGGTGTGCACTGTGTTTGCTGA
CGCAACCCCCACTGGTTGGGGCATTGCCACCACCTGTCAGCTCCTTTCCGGGACTTTCGCTTTCCCCCTC
CCTATTGCCACGGCGGAACTCATCGCCGCCTGCCTTGCCCGCTGCTGGACAGGGGCTCGGCTGTTGGGCA
CTGACAATTCCGTGGTGTTGTCGGGGAAATCATCGTCCTTTCCTTGGCTGCTCGCCTGTGTTGCCACCTG
GATTCTGCGCGGGACGTCCTTCTGCTACGTCCCTTCGGCCCTCAATCCAGCGGACCTTCCTTCCCGCGGC
CTGCTGCCGGCTCTGCGGCCTCTTCCGCGTCTTCGCCTTCGCCCTCAGACGAGTCGGATCTCCCTTTGGG
CCGCCTCCCCGCCGCT
