>Addgene plasmid #235321 | pLentiX1-[TRE3G-TS.FF6x1-mRuby2(miRE.FF4)-bGH]-EFS-rtTA-T2A-mGL-P2A-PuroR-WPRE | depositor partial sequence | sequence record 463283 | mRuby2(miRE.FF4), mRuby2 with intronic microRNA
ATGGTGTCTAAGGGCGAAGAGCTGATCAAGGAAAATATGCGTATGAAGGTAAGTGTGCTCGCTTCGGCAG
CACATATACTATGTTGAATGAGGCTTCAGTACTTTACAGAATCGTTGCCTGCACATCTTGGAAACACTTG
CTGGGATTACTTCTTCAGGGACTTCTTAACCCAACAGAAGGCTCGAGAAGGTATATTGCTGTTGACAGTG
AGCGCCGCTTGAAGTCTTTAATTAAATAGTGAAGCCACAGATGTATTTAATTAAAGACTTCAAGCGGTGC
CTACTGCCTCGGACTTCAAGGGGCTAGAATTCAAGGGGCTACTTTAGGAGCAATTATCTTGTTTACTAAA
ACTGAATACCTTGCTATCTCTTTGATACATTTTTACAAAGCTGAATTAAAATGGTATAAATTAAATCACT
TTTTTCAATTGTACTAACTTCGAGTCTTCTTTTTTTTTTTCACAGGTGGTCATGGAAGGTTCGGTCAACG
GCCACCAATTCAAATGCACAGGTGAAGGAGAAGGCAATCCGTACATGGGAACTCAAACCATGAGGATCAA
AGTCATCGAGGGAGGACCCCTGCCATTTGCCTTTGACATTCTTGCCACGTCGTTCATGTATGGCAGCCGT
ACTTTTATCAAGTACCCGAAAGGCATTCCTGATTTCTTTAAACAGTCCTTTCCTGAGGGTTTTACTTGGG
AAAGAGTTACGAGATACGAAGATGGTGGAGTCGTCACCGTCATGCAGGACACCAGCCTTGAGGATGGCTG
TCTCGTTTACCACGTCCAAGTCAGAGGGGTAAACTTTCCCTCCAATGGTCCCGTGATGCAGAAGAAGACC
AAGGGTTGGGAGCCTAATACAGAGATGATGTATCCAGCAGATGGTGGTCTGAGGGGATACACTCATATGG
CACTGAAAGTTGATGGTGGTGGCCATCTGTCTTGCTCTTTCGTAACAACTTACAGGTCAAAAAAGACCGT
CGGGAACATCAAGATGCCCGGTATCCATGCCGTTGATCACCGCCTGGAAAGGTTAGAGGAAAGTGACAAT
GAAATGTTCGTAGTACAACGCGAACACGCAGTTGCCAAGTTCGCCGGGCTTGGTGGTGGGATGGACGAGC
TGTACAAG
