>Addgene plasmid #235321 | pLentiX1-[TRE3G-TS.FF6x1-mRuby2(miRE.FF4)-bGH]-EFS-rtTA-T2A-mGL-P2A-PuroR-WPRE | depositor partial sequence | sequence record 463284 | rtTA
ATGAGCCGGCTGGACAAGAGCAAAGTGATCAACAGCGCCCTGGAACTGCTGAACGGCGTGGGCATCGAGG
GCCTGACCACCCGGAAGCTGGCCCAGAAACTGGGCGTGGAACAGCCCACCCTGTACTGGCACGTGAAGAA
CAAGCGGGCCCTGCTGGACGCCCTGCCCATCGAGATGCTGGACCGGCACCACACCCACAGCTGCCCTCTG
GAAGGCGAGAGCTGGCAGGACTTCCTGCGGAACAACGCCAAGAGCTACAGATGCGCCCTGCTGAGCCACC
GGGACGGCGCCAAAGTGCACCTGGGCACCAGACCCACCGAGAAGCAGTACGAGACACTGGAAAACCAGCT
GGCCTTCCTGTGCCAGCAGGGCTTCAGCCTGGAAAACGCCCTGTACGCCCTGAGCGCCGTGGGCCACTTC
ACCCTGGGCTGCGTGCTGGAAGAACAGGAACACCAGGTCGCCAAAGAGGAAAGAGAGACACCCACCACCG
ACAGCATGCCCCCCCTGCTGAAGCAGGCCATCGAGCTGTTCGACAGACAGGGCGCCGAGCCCGCCTTCCT
GTTCGGCCTGGAACTGATCATCTGCGGCCTCGAGAAGCAGCTGAAGTGCGAGAGCGGCGGACCCACCGAC
GCCCTGGACGACTTCGACCTGGACATGCTGCCCGCCGATGCCCTGGATGATTTTGATCTGGATATGCTCC
CTGCTGACGCTCTCGATGACTTCGATCTCGATATGCTGCCAGGC
